Addgene plasmid #115232: pLV-TTBG
Purpose: Lentiviral transfer plasmid for expression of SAD B19 G and mTagBFP2
Depositing lab: Ian Wickersham. Depositing organization: Massachusetts Institute of Technology. Publication: Long-term labeling and imaging of synaptically connected neuronal networks in vivo using double-deletion-mutant rabies viruses. Jin L, Sullivan HA, Zhu M, Lavin TK, Matsuyama M, Fu X, Lea NE, Xu R, Hou Y, Rutigliani L, Pruner M, Babcock KR, Ip JPK, Hu M, Daigle TL, Zeng H, Sur M, Feng G, Wickersham IR. Nat Neurosci. 2024 Jan 11. doi: 10.1038/s41593-023-01545-8. PubMed 38212587.
Backbone
  Vector backbone: pCSC-SP-PW-GFP
  Backbone manufacturer: Inder Verma Lab
  Vector type: Mammalian Expression
Growth in bacteria
  Bacterial resistance: Ampicillin, 100 μg/mL
  Growth temperature: 37°C
  Growth strain: NEB Stable
  Copy number: High Copy
Gene/Insert
  Gene/Insert name: mTagBFP2 and rabies virus SAD B19 strain glycoprotein gene (B19G)
  Species: Synthetic
  Insert size (bp): 2340
Terms and licenses: Academic/Nonprofit Terms; Industry Terms: Not Available to Industry
How to cite: pLV-TTBG was a gift from Ian Wickersham (Addgene plasmid # 115232 ; http://n2t.net/addgene:115232 ; RRID:Addgene_115232)
