[The description below was written by a language model from this plasmid's Addgene catalogue record and pLannotate feature annotations shown in this document.]
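Description:
pLV-TTBG is an HIV-1-based lentiviral transfer plasmid built on the pCSC-SP-PW-GFP backbone, intended for producing lentivirus that delivers the rabies virus SAD B19 glycoprotein (B19G) and the blue fluorescent protein mTagBFP2 to mammalian cells. It is propagated in E. coli through a high-copy ColE1/pUC-type origin with ampicillin resistance. The backbone also contains an f1 origin and, outside the viral genome, an SV40/EM7-driven bleomycin/Zeocin resistance cassette with an SV40 polyadenylation signal. Genomic RNA for packaging is transcribed from a CMV enhancer/promoter fused to a truncated 5' LTR. It carries the Ψ packaging signal with a partial gag sequence, the Rev response element for Rev-dependent nuclear export, and the cPPT/CTS. The downstream LTR is followed by a bGH polyadenylation signal.

The internal cassette is driven by a tetracycline response element (seven tetO copies) with a minimal TRE3G-type promoter fragment. Downstream, in the same orientation, lie a TetR coding sequence followed by short VP16-type activation-domain repeats, which is the arrangement of a tetracycline-controlled transactivator, then the TagBFP-family reporter, the rabies G open reading frame and a WPRE to enhance expression. This layout suggests a self-activating, tetracycline-regulated unit producing transactivator, reporter and glycoprotein together. However, the record does not say whether the transactivator is the Tet-Off or Tet-On type, and no linkers between the coding sequences are annotated. The catalogue insert entry also lists only mTagBFP2 and B19G. The depositor and sequencing-derived records show the same features and differ by two nucleotides in length. The associated publication concerns deletion-mutant rabies viruses for labeling synaptically connected neurons, consistent with using this vector to supply G in trans to such viruses.
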