Features (pLannotate 1.2.2; 36 found; start..end, strand, type, name):
     36..80      -  misc_feature   bom (fragment): basis of mobility region from pBR322
    235..614     +  enhancer       CMV enhancer: human cytomegalovirus immediate early enhancer
    615..814     +  promoter       CMV promoter: human cytomegalovirus (CMV) immediate early promoter
    832..1012    +  LTR            5' LTR (truncated): truncated 5' long terminal repeat (LTR) from HIV-1
   1056..1181    +  misc_feature   HIV-1 Ψ: packaging signal of human immunodeficiency virus type 1
   1165..1528    +  CDS            HIV-1 gag (fragment): gag protein from human immunodeficiency virus 1; gag
   1623..1959    +  ncRNA          RRE: Accession: RF00036 - HIV Rev response element
   2284..2384    +  CDS            Rev (fragment): human immunodeficiency virus 1 (HIV-1) Rev protein; rev; enhances nuclear export of unspliced and incompletely spliced viral mRNAs
   2388..2505    +  misc_feature   cPPT/CTS: central polypurine tract and central termination sequence of HIV-1
   2519..2536    -  misc_feature   MCS (fragment): pUC18/19 multiple cloning site
   2547..2817    -  protein_bind   tetracycline response element: contains seven copies of the tetracycline operator tetO tetracycline repressor TetR
   2837..2882    +  promoter       TRE3GV promoter (fragment): 3rd-generation Tet-responsive promoter that can be activated by binding of Tet-On® 3G, optimized for retroviral and lentiviral vectors
   2960..3580    +  CDS            tetR: TETR2_ECOLX - Experimental evidence at protein level: Swiss-Prot protein existence level 1. TetR is the repressor of the tetracycline resistance element; its N-terminal region forms a helix-turn-helix structure and binds DNA. Binding of tetracycline to TetR reduces the repressor affinity for the tetracycline resistance gene (tetA) promoter operator sites. From Escherichia coli.
   3660..3685    +  CDS            VP64 (fragment): tetrameric repeat of the minimal activation domain of herpes simplex virus VP16 (Beerli et al., 1998)
   3701..3726    +  CDS            VP160 (fragment): 10 tandem repeats of the minimal activation domain of herpes simplex virus VP16 (Cheng et al., 2013)
   3791..4489    +  CDS            TagBFP: TagBFP is a basic (constitutively fluorescent) blue fluorescent protein published in 2008, derived from Entacmaea quadricolor. It is reported to be a very rapidly-maturing monomer with very low acid sensitivity.
   4556..6127    +  CDS            G: GLYCO_RABVS - Experimental evidence at protein level: Swiss-Prot protein existence level 1. Attaches the virus to host cellular receptor, inducing endocytosis of the virion. In the endosome, the acidic pH induces conformational changes in the glycoprotein trimer, which trigger fusion between virus and cell membrane. There is convincing in vitro evidence that the muscular form of the nicotinic acetylcholine receptor (nAChR), the neuronal cell adhesion molecule (NCAM), and the p75 neurotrophin receptor (p75NTR) bind glycoprotein and thereby facilitate rabies virus entry into cells (By similarity
   6140..6728    +  misc_feature   WPRE: woodchuck hepatitis virus posttranscriptional regulatory element
   6748..6816    +  CDS            nef (fragment): NEF_HV1Z2 - Experimental evidence at protein level: Swiss-Prot protein existence level 1. Extracellular Nef protein targets CD4(+) T-lymphocytes for apoptosis by interacting with CXCR4 surface receptors. From Human immunodeficiency virus type 1 group M subtype D (isolate Z2/CDC-Z34) (HIV-1).
   6818..7130    +  LTR            3' LTR (fragment): 3' long terminal repeat (LTR) from HIV-1
   7138..7318    +  LTR            5' LTR (truncated): truncated 5' long terminal repeat (LTR) from HIV-1
   7350..7574    +  polyA_signal   bGH poly(A) signal: bovine growth hormone polyadenylation signal
   7578..7599    +  promoter       SV40 promoter (fragment): SV40 enhancer and early promoter
   7620..8048    +  rep_origin     f1 ori (sequence partly withheld): f1 bacteriophage origin of replication; arrow indicates direction of (+) strand synthesis
   8062..8392    +  promoter       SV40 promoter: SV40 enhancer and early promoter
   8440..8487    +  promoter       EM7 promoter: synthetic bacterial promoter&nbsp
   8506..8880    +  CDS            BleoR: antibiotic-binding protein; Sh ble from Streptoalloteichus hindustanus; confers resistance to bleomycin, phleomycin, and Zeocin™
   8890..9015    +  CDS            ble (fragment): BLE_KLEPN - Experimental evidence at protein level: Swiss-Prot protein existence level 1. Binding protein with a strong affinity to the bleomycin family of antibiotics. Binds to CL990; an antimitotic-antibiotic compound. From Klebsiella pneumoniae.
   9010..9131    +  polyA_signal   SV40 poly(A) signal: SV40 polyadenylation signal
   9202..9224    -  protein_bind   lac operator (fragment): The lac repressor binds to the lac operator to inhibit transcription in E. coli. This inhibition can be relieved by adding lactose or isopropyl-β-D-thiogalactopyranoside (IPTG). lac repressor encoded by lacI
   9228..9258    -  promoter       lac promoter: promoter for the E. coli lac operon
   9273..9294    -  protein_bind   CAP binding site: CAP binding activates transcription in the presence of cAMP. E. coli catabolite activator protein
   9307..9399    -  CDS            lacI (fragment): lac repressor; lacI; The lac repressor binds to the lac operator to inhibit transcription in E. coli. This inhibition can be relieved by adding lactose or isopropyl-β-D-thiogalactopyranoside (IPTG).
   9582..10170   -  rep_origin     ori: high-copy-number ColE1/pMB1/pBR322/pUC origin of replication
  10341..11201   -  CDS            AmpR: β-lactamase; bla; confers resistance to ampicillin, carbenicillin, and related antibiotics
  11202..11306   -  promoter       AmpR promoter: bla
>Addgene plasmid #115232 | pLV-TTBG | depositor full sequence | sequence record 217075 | pLV-TTBG sequence 11337 bps
GACGGATCGGGAGATCTCCCGATCCCCTATGGTCGACTCTCAGTACAATCTGCTCTGATGCCGCATAGTT
AAGCCAGTATCTGCTCCCTGCTTGTGTGTTGGAGGTCGCTGAGTAGTGCGCGAGCAAAATTTAAGCTACA
ACAAGGCAAGGCTTGACCGACAATTGCATGAAGAATCTGCTTAGGGTTAGGCGTTTTGCGCTGCTTCGCG
ATGTACGGGCCAGATATACGCGTTGACATTGATTATTGACTAGTTATTAATAGTAATCAATTACGGGGTC
ATTAGTTCATAGCCCATATATGGAGTTCCGCGTTACATAACTTACGGTAAATGGCCCGCCTGGCTGACCG
CCCAACGACCCCCGCCCATTGACGTCAATAATGACGTATGTTCCCATAGTAACGCCAATAGGGACTTTCC
ATTGACGTCAATGGGTGGACTATTTACGGTAAACTGCCCACTTGGCAGTACATCAAGTGTATCATATGCC
AAGTACGCCCCCTATTGACGTCAATGACGGTAAATGGCCCGCCTGGCATTATGCCCAGTACATGACCTTA
TGGGACTTTCCTACTTGGCAGTACATCTACGTATTAGTCATCGCTATTACCATGGTGATGCGGTTTTGGC
AGTACATCAATGGGCGTGGATAGCGGTTTGACTCACGGGGATTTCCAAGTCTCCACCCCATTGACGTCAA
TGGGAGTTTGTTTTGGCACCAAAATCAACGGGACTTTCCAAAATGTCGTAACAACTCCGCCCCATTGACG
CAAATGGGCGGTAGGCGTGTACGGTGGGAGGTCTATATAAGCAGCGCGTTTTGCCTGTACTGGGTCTCTC
TGGTTAGACCAGATCTGAGCCTGGGAGCTCTCTGGCTAACTAGGGAACCCACTGCTTAAGCCTCAATAAA
GCTTGCCTTGAGTGCTTCAAGTAGTGTGTGCCCGTCTGTTGTGTGACTCTGGTAACTAGAGATCCCTCAG
ACCCTTTTAGTCAGTGTGGAAAATCTCTAGCAGTGGCGCCCGAACAGGGACCTGAAAGCGAAAGGGAAAC
CAGAGCTCTCTCGACGCAGGACTCGGCTTGCTGAAGCGCGCACGGCAAGAGGCGAGGGGCGGCGACTGGT
GAGTACGCCAAAAATTTTGACTAGCGGAGGCTAGAAGGAGAGAGATGGGTGCGAGAGCGTCAGTATTAAG
CGGGGGAGAATTAGATCGCGATGGGAAAAAATTCGGTTAAGGCCAGGGGGAAAGAAAAAATATAAATTAA
AACATATAGTATGGGCAAGCAGGGAGCTAGAACGATTCGCAGTTAATCCTGGCCTGTTAGAAACATCAGA
AGGCTGTAGACAAATACTGGGACAGCTACAACCATCCCTTCAGACAGGATCAGAAGAACTTAGATCATTA
TATAATACAGTAGCAACCCTCTATTGTGTGCATCAAAGGATAGAGATAAAAGACACCAAGGAAGCTTTAG
ACAAGATAGAGGAAGAGCAAAACAAAAGTAAGACCACCGCACAGCAAGCGGCCGCTGATCTTCAGACTTG
GAGGAGGAGATATGAGGGACAATTGGAGAAGTGAATTATATAAATATAAAGTAGTAAAAATTGAACCATT
AGGAGTAGCACCCACCAAGGCAAAGAGAAGAGTGGTGCAGAGAGAAAAAAGAGCAGTGGGAATAGGAGCT
TTGTTCCTTGGGTTCTTGGGAGCAGCAGGAAGCACTATGGGCGCAGCCTCAATGACGCTGACGGTACAGG
CCAGACAATTATTGTCTGGTATAGTGCAGCAGCAGAACAATTTGCTGAGGGCTATTGAGGCGCAACAGCA
TCTGTTGCAACTCACAGTCTGGGGCATCAAGCAGCTCCAAGCAAGAATCCTAGCTGTGGAAAGATACCTA
AAGGATCAACAGCTCCTAGGGATTTGGGGTTGCTCTGGAAAACTCATTTGCACCACTGCTGTGCCTTGGA
ATGCTAGTTGGAGTAATAAATCTCTGGAACAGATCTGGAATCACACGACCTGGATGGAGTGGGACAGAGA
AATTAACAATTACACAAGCTTAATACACTCCTTAATTGAAGAATCGCAAAACCAGCAAGAAAAGAATGAA
CAAGAATTATTGGAATTAGATAAATGGGCAAGTTTGTGGAATTGGTTTAACATAACAAATTGGCTGTGGT
ATATAAAATTATTCATAATGATAGTAGGAGGCTTGGTAGGTTTAAGAATAGTTTTTGCTGTACTTTCTAT
AGTGAATAGAGTTAGGCAGGGATATTCACCATTATCGTTTCAGACCCACCTCCCAATCCCGAGGGGACCC
GACAGGCCCGAAGGAATAGAAGAAGAAGGTGGAGAGAGAGACAGAGACAGATCCATTCGATTAGTGAACG
GATCAACTTTTAAAAGAAAAGGGGGGATTGGGGGGTACAGTGCAGGGGAAAGAATAGTAGACATAATAGC
AACAGACATACAAACTAAAGAATTACAAAAACAAATTACAAAAATTCAAAATTTTATCGTTGGCTCGACC
CGGGTACCGAGCTCGACTTTCACTTTTCTCTATCACTGATAGGGAGTGGTAAACTCGACTTTCACTTTTC
TCTATCACTGATAGGGAGTGGTAAACTCGACTTTCACTTTTCTCTATCACTGATAGGGAGTGGTAAACTC
GACTTTCACTTTTCTCTATCACTGATAGGGAGTGGTAAACTCGACTTTCACTTTTCTCTATCACTGATAG
GGAGTGGTAAACTCGACTTTCACTTTTCTCTATCACTGATAGGGAGTGGTAAACTCGACTTTCACTTTTC
TCTATCACTGATAGGGAGTGGTAAAGGATCCCTCGACCTATATAAGCAGAGCTCGTTTAGTGAACCGTCA
GATCGCCTGGAGACGCCATCCACGCTGTTTTGACCTCCATAGAAGACACCGGGACCGATCCAGCCTCCGC
GGCCCTGCAGGCCGCCACCATGTCCAGACTGGACAAGAGCAAAGTCATCAACTCTGCCTTGGAGCTCCTG
AATGAAGTTGGCATTGAGGGCTTGACCACCAGGAAGCTGGCCCAGAAGCTGGGTGTGGAGCAGCCTACCC
TGTACTGGCATGTGAAGAACAAGAGGGCTCTGCTTGATGCCCTGGCCATTGAGATGTTGGACAGGCACCA
CACCCACTTCTGCCCTCTGGAAGGGGAGTCCTGGCAGGACTTCCTGAGGAACAATGCCAAGAGCTTCAGA
TGTGCCTTGCTCTCCCACCGGGATGGTGCCAAAGTTCACTTGGGCACCAGGCCTACAGAGAAGCAGTATG
AGACCCTGGAGAACCAGCTGGCATTCCTGTGCCAACAAGGCTTCTCCCTGGAAAATGCCTTGTATGCCCT
CTCTGCTGTGGGCCACTTCACCTTGGGCTGTGTGCTGGAGGACCAGGAGCACCAAGTTGCCAAGGAGGAG
AGGGAGACCCCCACCACTGACTCCATGCCACCACTGCTGCGGCAAGCTATTGAGTTGTTTGACCACCAAG
GGGCTGAGCCTGCATTCCTTTTTGGCCTGGAACTGATCATCTGTGGCCTGGAAAAGCAGCTGAAATGTGA
GTCTGGCTCTCACGTGCCCAAAAAGAGAAAGCACGTGCCTGCTGATGCCTTGGATGATTTTGACCTGGAC
ATGCTGCCTGCTGATGCCCTGGATGACTTTGATTTGGACATGCTCCCTGCTGATGCACTTGATGATTTTG
ACCTGGATATGCTGGGAAGCGGAGCTACTAACTTCAGCCTGCTGAAGCAGGCTGGAGACGTGGAGGAGAA
CCCTGGACCTATGAGCGAGCTGATTAAGGAGAACATGCACATGAAGCTGTACATGGAGGGCACCGTGGAC
AACCATCACTTCAAGTGCACATCCGAGGGCGAAGGCAAGCCCTACGAGGGCACCCAGACCATGAGAATCA
AGGTGGTCGAGGGCGGCCCTCTCCCCTTCGCCTTCGACATCCTGGCTACTAGCTTCCTCTACGGCAGCAA
GACCTTCATCAACCACACCCAGGGCATCCCCGACTTCTTCAAGCAGTCCTTCCCTGAGGGCTTCACATGG
GAGAGAGTCACCACATACGAAGACGGGGGCGTGCTGACCGCTACCCAGGACACCAGCCTCCAGGACGGCT
GCCTCATCTACAACGTCAAGATCAGAGGGGTGAACTTCACATCCAACGGCCCTGTGATGCAGAAGAAAAC
ACTCGGCTGGGAGGCCTTCACCGAGACGCTGTACCCCGCTGACGGCGGCCTGGAAGGCAGAAACGACATG
GCCCTGAAGCTCGTGGGCGGGAGCCATCTGATCGCAAACGCCAAGACCACATATAGATCCAAGAAACCCG
CTAAGAACCTCAAGATGCCTGGCGTCTACTATGTGGACTACAGACTGGAAAGAATCAAGGAGGCCAACAA
CGAGACCTACGTCGAGCAGCACGAGGTGGCAGTGGCCAGATACTGCGACCTCCCTAGCAAACTGGGGCAC
AAGCTTAATGGAAGCGGAGCTACTAACTTCAGCCTGCTGAAGCAGGCTGGAGACGTGGAGGAGAACCCTG
GACCTATGGTTCCTCAGGCTCTCCTGTTTGTACCCCTTCTGGTTTTTCCATTGTGTTTTGGGAAATTCCC
TATTTACACGATACCAGACAAGCTTGGTCCCTGGAGTCCGATTGACATACATCACCTCAGCTGCCCAAAC
AATTTGGTAGTGGAGGACGAAGGATGCACCAACCTGTCAGGGTTCTCCTACATGGAACTTAAAGTTGGAT
ACATCTTAGCCATAAAAGTGAACGGGTTCACTTGCACAGGCGTTGTGACGGAGGCTGAAACCTACACTAA
CTTCGTTGGTTATGTCACAACCACGTTCAAAAGAAAGCATTTCCGCCCAACACCAGATGCATGTAGAGCC
GCGTACAACTGGAAGATGGCCGGTGACCCCAGATATGAAGAGTCTCTACACAATCCGTACCCTGACTACC
GCTGGCTTCGAACTGTAAAAACCACCAAGGAGTCTCTCGTTATCATATCTCCAAGTGTGGCAGATTTGGA
CCCATATGACAGATCCCTTCACTCGAGGGTCTTCCCTAGCGGGAAGTGCTCAGGAGTAGCGGTGTCTTCT
ACCTACTGCTCCACTAACCACGATTACACCATTTGGATGCCCGAGAATCCGAGACTAGGGATGTCTTGTG
ACATTTTTACCAATAGTAGAGGGAAGAGAGCATCCAAAGGGAGTGAGACTTGCGGCTTTGTAGATGAAAG
AGGCCTATATAAGTCTTTAAAAGGAGCATGCAAACTCAAGTTATGTGGAGTTCTAGGACTTAGACTTATG
GATGGAACATGGGTCTCGATGCAAACATCAAATGAAACCAAATGGTGCCCTCCCGATAAGTTGGTGAACC
TGCACGACTTTCGCTCAGACGAAATTGAGCACCTTGTTGTAGAGGAGTTGGTCAGGAAGAGAGAGGAGTG
TCTGGATGCACTAGAGTCCATCATGACAACCAAGTCAGTGAGTTTCAGACGTCTCAGTCATTTAAGAAAA
CTTGTCCCTGGGTTTGGAAAAGCATATACCATATTCAACAAGACCTTGATGGAAGCCGATGCTCACTACA
AGTCAGTCAGAACTTGGAATGAGATCCTCCCTTCAAAAGGGTGTTTAAGAGTTGGGGGGAGGTGTCATCC
TCATGTGAACGGGGTGTTTTTCAATGGTATAATATTAGGACCTGACGGCAATGTCTTAATCCCAGAGATG
CAATCATCCCTCCTCCAGCAACATATGGAGTTGTTGGAATCCTCGGTTATCCCCCTTGTGCACCCCCTGG
CAGACCCGTCTACCGTTTTCAAGGACGGTGACGAGGCTGAGGATTTTGTTGAAGTTCACCTTCCCGATGT
GCACAATCAGGTCTCAGGAGTTGACTTGGGTCTCCCGAACTGGGGGAAGTATGTATTACTGAGTGCAGGG
GCCCTGACTGCCTTGATGTTGATAATTTTCCTGATGACATGTTGTAGAAGAGTCAATCGATCAGAACCTA
CGCAACACAATCTCAGAGGGACAGGGAGGGAGGTGTCAGTCACTCCCCAAAGCGGGAAGATCATATCTTC
ATGGGAATCACACAAGAGTGGGGGTGAGACCAGACTGTAATGAGCTAGCAATCAACCTCTGGATTACAAA
ATTTGTGAAAGATTGACTGGTATTCTTAACTATGTTGCTCCTTTTACGCTATGTGGATACGCTGCTTTAA
TGCCTTTGTATCATGCTATTGCTTCCCGTATGGCTTTCATTTTCTCCTCCTTGTATAAATCCTGGTTGCT
GTCTCTTTATGAGGAGTTGTGGCCCGTTGTCAGGCAACGTGGCGTGGTGTGCACTGTGTTTGCTGACGCA
ACCCCCACTGGTTGGGGCATTGCCACCACCTGTCAGCTCCTTTCCGGGACTTTCGCTTTCCCCCTCCCTA
TTGCCACGGCGGAACTCATCGCCGCCTGCCTTGCCCGCTGCTGGACAGGGGCTCGGCTGTTGGGCACTGA
CAATTCCGTGGTGTTGTCGGGGAAGCTGACGTCCTTTCCATGGCTGCTCGCCTGTGTTGCCACCTGGATT
CTGCGCGGGACGTCCTTCTGCTACGTCCCTTCGGCCCTCAATCCAGCGGACCTTCCTTCCCGCGGCCTGC
TGCCGGCTCTGCGGCCTCTTCCGCGTCTTCGCCTTCGCCCTCAGACGAGTCGGATCTCCCTTTGGGCCGC
CTCCCCGCCTGTTCGAATTCGAGCTCGGTACCTTTAAGACCAATGACTTACAAGGCAGCTGTAGATCTTA
GCCACTTTTTAAAAGAAAAGGGGGGACTGGAAGGGCTAATTCACTCCCAAAGAAGACAAGATATCCTTGA
TCTGTGGATCTACCACACACAAGGCTACTTCCCTGATTGACAGAACTACACACCAGGGCCAGGGGTCAGA
TATCCACTGACCTTTGGATGGTGCTACAAGCTAGTACCAGTTGAGCCAGATAAGATAGAAGAGGCCAATA
AAGGAGAGAACACCAGCTTGTTACACCCTGTGAGCCTGCATGGGATGGATGACCCGGAGAGAGAAGTGTT
AGAGTGGAGGTTTGACAGCCGCCTAGCATTTCATCACGTGGCCCGAGAGCTGCATCCGGACTGTACTGGG
TCTCTCTGGTTAGACCAGATCTGAGCCTGGGAGCTCTCTGGCTAACTAGGGAACCCACTGCTTAAGCCTC
AATAAAGCTTGCCTTGAGTGCTTCAAGTAGTGTGTGCCCGTCTGTTGTGTGACTCTGGTAACTAGAGATC
CCTCAGACCCTTTTAGTCAGTGTGGAAAATCTCTAGCAGGGCCGCTTTAAACCCGCTGATCAGCCTCGAC
TGTGCCTTCTAGTTGCCAGCCATCTGTTGTTTGCCCCTCCCCCGTGCCTTCCTTGACCCTGGAAGGTGCC
ACTCCCACTGTCCTTTCCTAATAAAATGAGGAAATTGCATCGCATTGTCTGAGTAGGTGTCATTCTATTC
TGGGGGGTGGGGTGGGGCAGGACAGCAAGGGGGAGGATTGGGAAGACAATAGCAGGCATGCTGGGGATGC
GGTGGGCTCTATGGCTTCTGAGGCGGAAAGAACCAGCTGGGGCTCTAGGGGGTATCCCC
[124 nt withheld, positions 7620-7743]
C
[32 nt withheld, positions 7745-7776]
CA
[57 nt withheld, positions 7779-7835]
A
[49 nt withheld, positions 7837-7885]
CCTTTGACGTTGGAGTCCACGTTCTTT
[37 nt withheld, positions 7913-7949]
ACCCTATCTCGGTCTATTCTTTTGATTTATAAGGGATTTTGGGGATTTCGGCCTATTGGTTAAAAAATGA
GCTGATTTAACAAAAATTTAACGCGAATTAATTCTGTGGAATGTGTGTCAGTTAGGGTGTGGAAAGTCCC
CAGGCTCCCCAGGCAGGCAGAAGTATGCAAAGCATGCATCTCAATTAGTCAGCAACCAGGTGTGGAAAGT
CCCCAGGCTCCCCAGCAGGCAGAAGTATGCAAAGCATGCATCTCAATTAGTCAGCAACCATAGTCCCGCC
CCTAACTCCGCCCATCCCGCCCCTAACTCCGCCCAGTTCCGCCCATTCTCCGCCCCATGGCTGACTAATT
TTTTTTATTTATGCAGAGGCCGAGGCCGCCTCTGCCTCTGAGCTATTCCAGAAGTAGTGAGGAGGCTTTT
TTGGAGGCCTAGGCTTTTGCAAAAAGCTCCCGGGAGCTTGTATATCCATTTTCGGATCTGATCAGCACGT
GTTGACAATTAATCATCGGCATAGTATATCGGCATAGTATAATACGACAAGGTGAGGAACTAAACCATGG
CCAAGTTGACCAGTGCCGTTCCGGTGCTCACCGCGCGCGACGTCGCCGGAGCGGTCGAGTTCTGGACCGA
CCGGCTCGGGTTCTCCCGGGACTTCGTGGAGGACGACTTCGCCGGTGTGGTCCGGGACGACGTGACCCTG
TTCATCAGCGCGGTCCAGGACCAGGTGGTGCCGGACAACACCCTGGCCTGGGTGTGGGTGCGCGGCCTGG
ACGAGCTGTACGCCGAGTGGTCGGAGGTCGTGTCCACGAACTTCCGGGACGCCTCCGGGCCGGCCATGAC
CGAGATCGGCGAGCAGCCGTGGGGGCGGGAGTTCGCCCTGCGCGACCCGGCCGGCAACTGCGTGCACTTC
GTGGCCGAGGAGCAGGACTGACACGTGCTACGAGATTTCGATTCCACCGCCGCCTTCTATGAAAGGTTGG
GCTTCGGAATCGTTTTCCGGGACGCCGGCTGGATGATCCTCCAGCGCGGGGATCTCATGCTGGAGTTCTT
CGCCCACCCCAACTTGTTTATTGCAGCTTATAATGGTTACAAATAAAGCAATAGCATCACAAATTTCACA
AATAAAGCATTTTTTTCACTGCATTCTAGTTGTGGTTTGTCCAAACTCATCAATGTATCTTATCATGTCT
GTATACCGTCGACCTCTAGCTAGAGCTTGGCGTAATCATGGTCATAGCTGTTTCCTGTGTGAAATTGTTA
TCCGCTCACAATTCCACACAACATACGAGCCGGAAGCATAAAGTGTAAAGCCTGGGGTGCCTAATGAGTG
AGCTAACTCACATTAATTGCGTTGCGCTCACTGCCCGCTTTCCAGTCGGGAAACCTGTCGTGCCAGCTGC
ATTAATGAATCGGCCAACGCGCGGGGAGAGGCGGTTTGCGTATTGGGCGCTCTTCCGCTTCCTCGCTCAC
TGACTCGCTGCGCTCGGTCGTTCGGCTGCGGCGAGCGGTATCAGCTCACTCAAAGGCGGTAATACGGTTA
TCCACAGAATCAGGGGATAACGCAGGAAAGAACATGTGAGCAAAAGGCCAGCAAAAGGCCAGGAACCGTA
AAAAGGCCGCGTTGCTGGCGTTTTTCCATAGGCTCCGCCCCCCTGACGAGCATCACAAAAATCGACGCTC
AAGTCAGAGGTGGCGAAACCCGACAGGACTATAAAGATACCAGGCGTTTCCCCCTGGAAGCTCCCTCGTG
CGCTCTCCTGTTCCGACCCTGCCGCTTACCGGATACCTGTCCGCCTTTCTCCCTTCGGGAAGCGTGGCGC
TTTCTCAATGCTCACGCTGTAGGTATCTCAGTTCGGTGTAGGTCGTTCGCTCCAAGCTGGGCTGTGTGCA
CGAACCCCCCGTTCAGCCCGACCGCTGCGCCTTATCCGGTAACTATCGTCTTGAGTCCAACCCGGTAAGA
CACGACTTATCGCCACTGGCAGCAGCCACTGGTAACAGGATTAGCAGAGCGAGGTATGTAGGCGGTGCTA
CAGAGTTCTTGAAGTGGTGGCCTAACTACGGCTACACTAGAAGGACAGTATTTGGTATCTGCGCTCTGCT
GAAGCCAGTTACCTTCGGAAAAAGAGTTGGTAGCTCTTGATCCGGCAAACAAACCACCGCTGGTAGCGGT
GGTTTTTTTGTTTGCAAGCAGCAGATTACGCGCAGAAAAAAAGGATCTCAAGAAGATCCTTTGATCTTTT
CTACGGGGTCTGACGCTCAGTGGAACGAAAACTCACGTTAAGGGATTTTGGTCATGAGATTATCAAAAAG
GATCTTCACCTAGATCCTTTTAAATTAAAAATGAAGTTTTAAATCAATCTAAAGTATATATGAGTAAACT
TGGTCTGACAGTTACCAATGCTTAATCAGTGAGGCACCTATCTCAGCGATCTGTCTATTTCGTTCATCCA
TAGTTGCCTGACTCCCCGTCGTGTAGATAACTACGATACGGGAGGGCTTACCATCTGGCCCCAGTGCTGC
AATGATACCGCGAGACCCACGCTCACCGGCTCCAGATTTATCAGCAATAAACCAGCCAGCCGGAAGGGCC
GAGCGCAGAAGTGGTCCTGCAACTTTATCCGCCTCCATCCAGTCTATTAATTGTTGCCGGGAAGCTAGAG
TAAGTAGTTCGCCAGTTAATAGTTTGCGCAACGTTGTTGCCATTGCTACAGGCATCGTGGTGTCACGCTC
GTCGTTTGGTATGGCTTCATTCAGCTCCGGTTCCCAACGATCAAGGCGAGTTACATGATCCCCCATGTTG
TGCAAAAAAGCGGTTAGCTCCTTCGGTCCTCCGATCGTTGTCAGAAGTAAGTTGGCCGCAGTGTTATCAC
TCATGGTTATGGCAGCACTGCATAATTCTCTTACTGTCATGCCATCCGTAAGATGCTTTTCTGTGACTGG
TGAGTACTCAACCAAGTCATTCTGAGAATAGTGTATGCGGCGACCGAGTTGCTCTTGCCCGGCGTCAATA
CGGGATAATACCGCGCCACATAGCAGAACTTTAAAAGTGCTCATCATTGGAAAACGTTCTTCGGGGCGAA
AACTCTCAAGGATCTTACCGCTGTTGAGATCCAGTTCGATGTAACCCACTCGTGCACCCAACTGATCTTC
AGCATCTTTTACTTTCACCAGCGTTTCTGGGTGAGCAAAAACAGGAAGGCAAAATGCCGCAAAAAAGGGA
ATAAGGGCGACACGGAAATGTTGAATACTCATACTCTTCCTTTTTCAATATTATTGAAGCATTTATCAGG
GTTATTGTCTCATGAGCGGATACATATTTGAATGTATTTAGAAAAATAAACAAATAGGGGTTCCGCGCAC
ATTTCCCCGAAAAGTGCCACCTGACGTC
