Features (pLannotate 1.2.2; 36 found; start..end, strand, type, name):
    287..332     +  promoter       TRE3GV promoter (fragment): 3rd-generation Tet-responsive promoter that can be activated by binding of Tet-On® 3G, optimized for retroviral and lentiviral vectors
    410..1030    +  CDS            tetR: TETR2_ECOLX - Experimental evidence at protein level: Swiss-Prot protein existence level 1. TetR is the repressor of the tetracycline resistance element; its N-terminal region forms a helix-turn-helix structure and binds DNA. Binding of tetracycline to TetR reduces the repressor affinity for the tetracycline resistance gene (tetA) promoter operator sites. From Escherichia coli.
   1110..1135    +  CDS            VP64 (fragment): tetrameric repeat of the minimal activation domain of herpes simplex virus VP16 (Beerli et al., 1998)
   1151..1176    +  CDS            VP160 (fragment): 10 tandem repeats of the minimal activation domain of herpes simplex virus VP16 (Cheng et al., 2013)
   1241..1939    +  CDS            TagBFP: TagBFP is a basic (constitutively fluorescent) blue fluorescent protein published in 2008, derived from Entacmaea quadricolor. It is reported to be a very rapidly-maturing monomer with very low acid sensitivity.
   2006..3577    +  CDS            G: GLYCO_RABVS - Experimental evidence at protein level: Swiss-Prot protein existence level 1. Attaches the virus to host cellular receptor, inducing endocytosis of the virion. In the endosome, the acidic pH induces conformational changes in the glycoprotein trimer, which trigger fusion between virus and cell membrane. There is convincing in vitro evidence that the muscular form of the nicotinic acetylcholine receptor (nAChR), the neuronal cell adhesion molecule (NCAM), and the p75 neurotrophin receptor (p75NTR) bind glycoprotein and thereby facilitate rabies virus entry into cells (By similarity
   3590..4178    +  misc_feature   WPRE: woodchuck hepatitis virus posttranscriptional regulatory element
   4198..4266    +  CDS            nef (fragment): NEF_HV1Z2 - Experimental evidence at protein level: Swiss-Prot protein existence level 1. Extracellular Nef protein targets CD4(+) T-lymphocytes for apoptosis by interacting with CXCR4 surface receptors. From Human immunodeficiency virus type 1 group M subtype D (isolate Z2/CDC-Z34) (HIV-1).
   4268..4580    +  LTR            5' LTR (fragment): 5' long terminal repeat (LTR) from HIV-1
   4588..4768    +  LTR            5' LTR (truncated): truncated 5' long terminal repeat (LTR) from HIV-1
   4800..5024    +  polyA_signal   bGH poly(A) signal: bovine growth hormone polyadenylation signal
   5028..5049    +  promoter       SV40 promoter (fragment): SV40 enhancer and early promoter
   5070..5498    +  rep_origin     f1 ori (sequence partly withheld): f1 bacteriophage origin of replication; arrow indicates direction of (+) strand synthesis
   5512..5841    +  promoter       SV40 promoter: SV40 enhancer and early promoter
   5889..5936    +  promoter       EM7 promoter: synthetic bacterial promoter&nbsp
   5955..6329    +  CDS            BleoR: antibiotic-binding protein; Sh ble from Streptoalloteichus hindustanus; confers resistance to bleomycin, phleomycin, and Zeocin™
   6339..6464    +  CDS            ble (fragment): BLE_KLEPN - Experimental evidence at protein level: Swiss-Prot protein existence level 1. Binding protein with a strong affinity to the bleomycin family of antibiotics. Binds to CL990; an antimitotic-antibiotic compound. From Klebsiella pneumoniae.
   6459..6580    +  polyA_signal   SV40 poly(A) signal: SV40 polyadenylation signal
   6651..6673    -  protein_bind   lac operator (fragment): The lac repressor binds to the lac operator to inhibit transcription in E. coli. This inhibition can be relieved by adding lactose or isopropyl-β-D-thiogalactopyranoside (IPTG). lac repressor encoded by lacI
   6677..6707    -  promoter       lac promoter: promoter for the E. coli lac operon
   6722..6743    -  protein_bind   CAP binding site: CAP binding activates transcription in the presence of cAMP. E. coli catabolite activator protein
   6756..6848    -  CDS            lacI (fragment): lac repressor; lacI; The lac repressor binds to the lac operator to inhibit transcription in E. coli. This inhibition can be relieved by adding lactose or isopropyl-β-D-thiogalactopyranoside (IPTG).
   7031..7619    -  rep_origin     ori: high-copy-number ColE1/pMB1/pBR322/pUC origin of replication
   7790..8650    -  CDS            AmpR: β-lactamase; bla; confers resistance to ampicillin, carbenicillin, and related antibiotics
   8651..8755    -  promoter       AmpR promoter: bla
   8814..8866    -  misc_feature   bom (fragment): basis of mobility region from pBR322
   9021..9400    +  enhancer       CMV enhancer: human cytomegalovirus immediate early enhancer
   9401..9600    +  promoter       CMV promoter: human cytomegalovirus (CMV) immediate early promoter
   9618..9798    +  LTR            5' LTR (truncated): truncated 5' long terminal repeat (LTR) from HIV-1
   9845..9970    +  misc_feature   HIV-1 Ψ: packaging signal of human immunodeficiency virus type 1
   9954..10317   +  CDS            HIV-1 gag (fragment): gag protein from human immunodeficiency virus 1; gag
  10463..10696   +  misc_feature   RRE: The Rev response element (RRE) of HIV-1 allows for Rev-dependent mRNA export from the nucleus to the cytoplasm.
  11073..11173   +  CDS            Rev (fragment): human immunodeficiency virus 1 (HIV-1) Rev protein; rev; enhances nuclear export of unspliced and incompletely spliced viral mRNAs
  11177..11294   +  misc_feature   cPPT/CTS: central polypurine tract and central termination sequence of HIV-1
  11308..11325   -  misc_feature   MCS (fragment): pUC18/19 multiple cloning site
  11336..267     -  protein_bind   tetracycline response element (across the origin): contains seven copies of the tetracycline operator tetO tetracycline repressor TetR
>Addgene plasmid #115232 | pLV-TTBG | addgene full sequence | sequence record 238550 | Addgene NGS Result
TATCACTGATAGGGAGTGGTAAACTCGACTTTCACTTTTCTCTATCACTGATAGGGAGTGGTAAACTCGA
CTTTCACTTTTCTCTATCACTGATAGGGAGTGGTAAACTCGACTTTCACTTTTCTCTATCACTGATAGGG
AGTGGTAAACTCGACTTTCACTTTTCTCTATCACTGATAGGGAGTGGTAAACTCGACTTTCACTTTTCTC
TATCACTGATAGGGAGTGGTAAACTCGACTTTCACTTTTCTCTATCACTGATAGGGAGTGGTAAAGGATC
CCTCGACCTATATAAGCAGAGCTCGTTTAGTGAACCGTCAGATCGCCTGGAGACGCCATCCACGCTGTTT
TGACCTCCATAGAAGACACCGGGACCGATCCAGCCTCCGCGGCCCTGCAGGCCGCCACCATGTCCAGACT
GGACAAGAGCAAAGTCATCAACTCTGCCTTGGAGCTCCTGAATGAAGTTGGCATTGAGGGCTTGACCACC
AGGAAGCTGGCCCAGAAGCTGGGTGTGGAGCAGCCTACCCTGTACTGGCATGTGAAGAACAAGAGGGCTC
TGCTTGATGCCCTGGCCATTGAGATGTTGGACAGGCACCACACCCACTTCTGCCCTCTGGAAGGGGAGTC
CTGGCAGGACTTCCTGAGGAACAATGCCAAGAGCTTCAGATGTGCCTTGCTCTCCCACCGGGATGGTGCC
AAAGTTCACTTGGGCACCAGGCCTACAGAGAAGCAGTATGAGACCCTGGAGAACCAGCTGGCATTCCTGT
GCCAACAAGGCTTCTCCCTGGAAAATGCCTTGTATGCCCTCTCTGCTGTGGGCCACTTCACCTTGGGCTG
TGTGCTGGAGGACCAGGAGCACCAAGTTGCCAAGGAGGAGAGGGAGACCCCCACCACTGACTCCATGCCA
CCACTGCTGCGGCAAGCTATTGAGTTGTTTGACCACCAAGGGGCTGAGCCTGCATTCCTTTTTGGCCTGG
AACTGATCATCTGTGGCCTGGAAAAGCAGCTGAAATGTGAGTCTGGCTCTCACGTGCCCAAAAAGAGAAA
GCACGTGCCTGCTGATGCCTTGGATGATTTTGACCTGGACATGCTGCCTGCTGATGCCCTGGATGACTTT
GATTTGGACATGCTCCCTGCTGATGCACTTGATGATTTTGACCTGGATATGCTGGGAAGCGGAGCTACTA
ACTTCAGCCTGCTGAAGCAGGCTGGAGACGTGGAGGAGAACCCTGGACCTATGAGCGAGCTGATTAAGGA
GAACATGCACATGAAGCTGTACATGGAGGGCACCGTGGACAACCATCACTTCAAGTGCACATCCGAGGGC
GAAGGCAAGCCCTACGAGGGCACCCAGACCATGAGAATCAAGGTGGTCGAGGGCGGCCCTCTCCCCTTCG
CCTTCGACATCCTGGCTACTAGCTTCCTCTACGGCAGCAAGACCTTCATCAACCACACCCAGGGCATCCC
CGACTTCTTCAAGCAGTCCTTCCCTGAGGGCTTCACATGGGAGAGAGTCACCACATACGAAGACGGGGGC
GTGCTGACCGCTACCCAGGACACCAGCCTCCAGGACGGCTGCCTCATCTACAACGTCAAGATCAGAGGGG
TGAACTTCACATCCAACGGCCCTGTGATGCAGAAGAAAACACTCGGCTGGGAGGCCTTCACCGAGACGCT
GTACCCCGCTGACGGCGGCCTGGAAGGCAGAAACGACATGGCCCTGAAGCTCGTGGGCGGGAGCCATCTG
ATCGCAAACGCCAAGACCACATATAGATCCAAGAAACCCGCTAAGAACCTCAAGATGCCTGGCGTCTACT
ATGTGGACTACAGACTGGAAAGAATCAAGGAGGCCAACAACGAGACCTACGTCGAGCAGCACGAGGTGGC
AGTGGCCAGATACTGCGACCTCCCTAGCAAACTGGGGCACAAGCTTAATGGAAGCGGAGCTACTAACTTC
AGCCTGCTGAAGCAGGCTGGAGACGTGGAGGAGAACCCTGGACCTATGGTTCCTCAGGCTCTCCTGTTTG
TACCCCTTCTGGTTTTTCCATTGTGTTTTGGGAAATTCCCTATTTACACGATACCAGACAAGCTTGGTCC
CTGGAGTCCGATTGACATACATCACCTCAGCTGCCCAAACAATTTGGTAGTGGAGGACGAAGGATGCACC
AACCTGTCAGGGTTCTCCTACATGGAACTTAAAGTTGGATACATCTTAGCCATAAAAGTGAACGGGTTCA
CTTGCACAGGCGTTGTGACGGAGGCTGAAACCTACACTAACTTCGTTGGTTATGTCACAACCACGTTCAA
AAGAAAGCATTTCCGCCCAACACCAGATGCATGTAGAGCCGCGTACAACTGGAAGATGGCCGGTGACCCC
AGATATGAAGAGTCTCTACACAATCCGTACCCTGACTACCGCTGGCTTCGAACTGTAAAAACCACCAAGG
AGTCTCTCGTTATCATATCTCCAAGTGTGGCAGATTTGGACCCATATGACAGATCCCTTCACTCGAGGGT
CTTCCCTAGCGGGAAGTGCTCAGGAGTAGCGGTGTCTTCTACCTACTGCTCCACTAACCACGATTACACC
ATTTGGATGCCCGAGAATCCGAGACTAGGGATGTCTTGTGACATTTTTACCAATAGTAGAGGGAAGAGAG
CATCCAAAGGGAGTGAGACTTGCGGCTTTGTAGATGAAAGAGGCCTATATAAGTCTTTAAAAGGAGCATG
CAAACTCAAGTTATGTGGAGTTCTAGGACTTAGACTTATGGATGGAACATGGGTCTCGATGCAAACATCA
AATGAAACCAAATGGTGCCCTCCCGATAAGTTGGTGAACCTGCACGACTTTCGCTCAGACGAAATTGAGC
ACCTTGTTGTAGAGGAGTTGGTCAGGAAGAGAGAGGAGTGTCTGGATGCACTAGAGTCCATCATGACAAC
CAAGTCAGTGAGTTTCAGACGTCTCAGTCATTTAAGAAAACTTGTCCCTGGGTTTGGAAAAGCATATACC
ATATTCAACAAGACCTTGATGGAAGCCGATGCTCACTACAAGTCAGTCAGAACTTGGAATGAGATCCTCC
CTTCAAAAGGGTGTTTAAGAGTTGGGGGGAGGTGTCATCCTCATGTGAACGGGGTGTTTTTCAATGGTAT
AATATTAGGACCTGACGGCAATGTCTTAATCCCAGAGATGCAATCATCCCTCCTCCAGCAACATATGGAG
TTGTTGGAATCCTCGGTTATCCCCCTTGTGCACCCCCTGGCAGACCCGTCTACCGTTTTCAAGGACGGTG
ACGAGGCTGAGGATTTTGTTGAAGTTCACCTTCCCGATGTGCACAATCAGGTCTCAGGAGTTGACTTGGG
TCTCCCGAACTGGGGGAAGTATGTATTACTGAGTGCAGGGGCCCTGACTGCCTTGATGTTGATAATTTTC
CTGATGACATGTTGTAGAAGAGTCAATCGATCAGAACCTACGCAACACAATCTCAGAGGGACAGGGAGGG
AGGTGTCAGTCACTCCCCAAAGCGGGAAGATCATATCTTCATGGGAATCACACAAGAGTGGGGGTGAGAC
CAGACTGTAATGAGCTAGCAATCAACCTCTGGATTACAAAATTTGTGAAAGATTGACTGGTATTCTTAAC
TATGTTGCTCCTTTTACGCTATGTGGATACGCTGCTTTAATGCCTTTGTATCATGCTATTGCTTCCCGTA
TGGCTTTCATTTTCTCCTCCTTGTATAAATCCTGGTTGCTGTCTCTTTATGAGGAGTTGTGGCCCGTTGT
CAGGCAACGTGGCGTGGTGTGCACTGTGTTTGCTGACGCAACCCCCACTGGTTGGGGCATTGCCACCACC
TGTCAGCTCCTTTCCGGGACTTTCGCTTTCCCCCTCCCTATTGCCACGGCGGAACTCATCGCCGCCTGCC
TTGCCCGCTGCTGGACAGGGGCTCGGCTGTTGGGCACTGACAATTCCGTGGTGTTGTCGGGGAAGCTGAC
GTCCTTTCCATGGCTGCTCGCCTGTGTTGCCACCTGGATTCTGCGCGGGACGTCCTTCTGCTACGTCCCT
TCGGCCCTCAATCCAGCGGACCTTCCTTCCCGCGGCCTGCTGCCGGCTCTGCGGCCTCTTCCGCGTCTTC
GCCTTCGCCCTCAGACGAGTCGGATCTCCCTTTGGGCCGCCTCCCCGCCTGTTCGAATTCGAGCTCGGTA
CCTTTAAGACCAATGACTTACAAGGCAGCTGTAGATCTTAGCCACTTTTTAAAAGAAAAGGGGGGACTGG
AAGGGCTAATTCACTCCCAACGAAGACAAGATATCCTTGATCTGTGGATCTACCACACACAAGGCTACTT
CCCTGATTGGCAGAACTACACACCAGGGCCAGGGATCAGATATCCACTGACCTTTGGATGGTGCTACAAG
CTAGTACCAGTTGAGCAAGAGAAGGTAGAAGAAGCCAATGAAGGAGAGAACACCCGCTTGTTACACCCTG
TGAGCCTGCATGGGATGGATGACCCGGAGAGAGAAGTATTAGAGTGGAGGTTTGACAGCCGCCTAGCATT
TCATCACATGGCCCGAGAGCTGCATCCGGACTGTACTGGGTCTCTCTGGTTAGACCAGATCTGAGCCTGG
GAGCTCTCTGGCTAACTAGGGAACCCACTGCTTAAGCCTCAATAAAGCTTGCCTTGAGTGCTTCAAGTAG
TGTGTGCCCGTCTGTTGTGTGACTCTGGTAACTAGAGATCCCTCAGACCCTTTTAGTCAGTGTGGAAAAT
CTCTAGCAGGGCCGCTTTAAACCCGCTGATCAGCCTCGACTGTGCCTTCTAGTTGCCAGCCATCTGTTGT
TTGCCCCTCCCCCGTGCCTTCCTTGACCCTGGAAGGTGCCACTCCCACTGTCCTTTCCTAATAAAATGAG
GAAATTGCATCGCATTGTCTGAGTAGGTGTCATTCTATTCTGGGGGGTGGGGTGGGGCAGGACAGCAAGG
GGGAGGATTGGGAAGACAATAGCAGGCATGCTGGGGATGCGGTGGGCTCTATGGCTTCTGAGGCGGAAAG
AACCAGCTGGGGCTCTAGGGGGTATCCCC
[124 nt withheld, positions 5070-5193]
C
[91 nt withheld, positions 5195-5285]
A
[49 nt withheld, positions 5287-5335]
CCTTTGACGTTGGAGTCCACGTTCTTT
[37 nt withheld, positions 5363-5399]
ACCCTATCTCGGTCTATTCTTTTGATTTATAAGGGATTTTGCCGATTTCGGCCTATTGGTTAAAAAATGA
GCTGATTTAACAAAAATTTAACGCGAATTAATTCTGTGGAATGTGTGTCAGTTAGGGTGTGGAAAGTCCC
CAGGCTCCCCAGCAGGCAGAAGTATGCAAAGCATGCATCTCAATTAGTCAGCAACCAGGTGTGGAAAGTC
CCCAGGCTCCCCAGCAGGCAGAAGTATGCAAAGCATGCATCTCAATTAGTCAGCAACCATAGTCCCGCCC
CTAACTCCGCCCATCCCGCCCCTAACTCCGCCCAGTTCCGCCCATTCTCCGCCCCATGGCTGACTAATTT
TTTTTATTTATGCAGAGGCCGAGGCCGCCTCTGCCTCTGAGCTATTCCAGAAGTAGTGAGGAGGCTTTTT
TGGAGGCCTAGGCTTTTGCAAAAAGCTCCCGGGAGCTTGTATATCCATTTTCGGATCTGATCAGCACGTG
TTGACAATTAATCATCGGCATAGTATATCGGCATAGTATAATACGACAAGGTGAGGAACTAAACCATGGC
CAAGTTGACCAGTGCCGTTCCGGTGCTCACCGCGCGCGACGTCGCCGGAGCGGTCGAGTTCTGGACCGAC
CGGCTCGGGTTCTCCCGGGACTTCGTGGAGGACGACTTCGCCGGTGTGGTCCGGGACGACGTGACCCTGT
TCATCAGCGCGGTCCAGGACCAGGTGGTGCCGGACAACACCCTGGCCTGGGTGTGGGTGCGCGGCCTGGA
CGAGCTGTACGCCGAGTGGTCGGAGGTCGTGTCCACGAACTTCCGGGACGCCTCCGGGCCGGCCATGACC
GAGATCGGCGAGCAGCCGTGGGGGCGGGAGTTCGCCCTGCGCGACCCGGCCGGCAACTGCGTGCACTTCG
TGGCCGAGGAGCAGGACTGACACGTGCTACGAGATTTCGATTCCACCGCCGCCTTCTATGAAAGGTTGGG
CTTCGGAATCGTTTTCCGGGACGCCGGCTGGATGATCCTCCAGCGCGGGGATCTCATGCTGGAGTTCTTC
GCCCACCCCAACTTGTTTATTGCAGCTTATAATGGTTACAAATAAAGCAATAGCATCACAAATTTCACAA
ATAAAGCATTTTTTTCACTGCATTCTAGTTGTGGTTTGTCCAAACTCATCAATGTATCTTATCATGTCTG
TATACCGTCGACCTCTAGCTAGAGCTTGGCGTAATCATGGTCATAGCTGTTTCCTGTGTGAAATTGTTAT
CCGCTCACAATTCCACACAACATACGAGCCGGAAGCATAAAGTGTAAAGCCTGGGGTGCCTAATGAGTGA
GCTAACTCACATTAATTGCGTTGCGCTCACTGCCCGCTTTCCAGTCGGGAAACCTGTCGTGCCAGCTGCA
TTAATGAATCGGCCAACGCGCGGGGAGAGGCGGTTTGCGTATTGGGCGCTCTTCCGCTTCCTCGCTCACT
GACTCGCTGCGCTCGGTCGTTCGGCTGCGGCGAGCGGTATCAGCTCACTCAAAGGCGGTAATACGGTTAT
CCACAGAATCAGGGGATAACGCAGGAAAGAACATGTGAGCAAAAGGCCAGCAAAAGGCCAGGAACCGTAA
AAAGGCCGCGTTGCTGGCGTTTTTCCATAGGCTCCGCCCCCCTGACGAGCATCACAAAAATCGACGCTCA
AGTCAGAGGTGGCGAAACCCGACAGGACTATAAAGATACCAGGCGTTTCCCCCTGGAAGCTCCCTCGTGC
GCTCTCCTGTTCCGACCCTGCCGCTTACCGGATACCTGTCCGCCTTTCTCCCTTCGGGAAGCGTGGCGCT
TTCTCATAGCTCACGCTGTAGGTATCTCAGTTCGGTGTAGGTCGTTCGCTCCAAGCTGGGCTGTGTGCAC
GAACCCCCCGTTCAGCCCGACCGCTGCGCCTTATCCGGTAACTATCGTCTTGAGTCCAACCCGGTAAGAC
ACGACTTATCGCCACTGGCAGCAGCCACTGGTAACAGGATTAGCAGAGCGAGGTATGTAGGCGGTGCTAC
AGAGTTCTTGAAGTGGTGGCCTAACTACGGCTACACTAGAAGAACAGTATTTGGTATCTGCGCTCTGCTG
AAGCCAGTTACCTTCGGAAAAAGAGTTGGTAGCTCTTGATCCGGCAAACAAACCACCGCTGGTAGCGGTG
GTTTTTTTGTTTGCAAGCAGCAGATTACGCGCAGAAAAAAAGGATCTCAAGAAGATCCTTTGATCTTTTC
TACGGGGTCTGACGCTCAGTGGAACGAAAACTCACGTTAAGGGATTTTGGTCATGAGATTATCAAAAAGG
ATCTTCACCTAGATCCTTTTAAATTAAAAATGAAGTTTTAAATCAATCTAAAGTATATATGAGTAAACTT
GGTCTGACAGTTACCAATGCTTAATCAGTGAGGCACCTATCTCAGCGATCTGTCTATTTCGTTCATCCAT
AGTTGCCTGACTCCCCGTCGTGTAGATAACTACGATACGGGAGGGCTTACCATCTGGCCCCAGTGCTGCA
ATGATACCGCGAGACCCACGCTCACCGGCTCCAGATTTATCAGCAATAAACCAGCCAGCCGGAAGGGCCG
AGCGCAGAAGTGGTCCTGCAACTTTATCCGCCTCCATCCAGTCTATTAATTGTTGCCGGGAAGCTAGAGT
AAGTAGTTCGCCAGTTAATAGTTTGCGCAACGTTGTTGCCATTGCTACAGGCATCGTGGTGTCACGCTCG
TCGTTTGGTATGGCTTCATTCAGCTCCGGTTCCCAACGATCAAGGCGAGTTACATGATCCCCCATGTTGT
GCAAAAAAGCGGTTAGCTCCTTCGGTCCTCCGATCGTTGTCAGAAGTAAGTTGGCCGCAGTGTTATCACT
CATGGTTATGGCAGCACTGCATAATTCTCTTACTGTCATGCCATCCGTAAGATGCTTTTCTGTGACTGGT
GAGTACTCAACCAAGTCATTCTGAGAATAGTGTATGCGGCGACCGAGTTGCTCTTGCCCGGCGTCAATAC
GGGATAATACCGCGCCACATAGCAGAACTTTAAAAGTGCTCATCATTGGAAAACGTTCTTCGGGGCGAAA
ACTCTCAAGGATCTTACCGCTGTTGAGATCCAGTTCGATGTAACCCACTCGTGCACCCAACTGATCTTCA
GCATCTTTTACTTTCACCAGCGTTTCTGGGTGAGCAAAAACAGGAAGGCAAAATGCCGCAAAAAAGGGAA
TAAGGGCGACACGGAAATGTTGAATACTCATACTCTTCCTTTTTCAATATTATTGAAGCATTTATCAGGG
TTATTGTCTCATGAGCGGATACATATTTGAATGTATTTAGAAAAATAAACAAATAGGGGTTCCGCGCACA
TTTCCCCGAAAAGTGCCACCTGACGTCGACGGATCGGGAGATCTCCCGATCCCCTATGGTGCACTCTCAG
TACAATCTGCTCTGATGCCGCATAGTTAAGCCAGTATCTGCTCCCTGCTTGTGTGTTGGAGGTCGCTGAG
TAGTGCGCGAGCAAAATTTAAGCTACAACAAGGCAAGGCTTGACCGACAATTGCATGAAGAATCTGCTTA
GGGTTAGGCGTTTTGCGCTGCTTCGCGATGTACGGGCCAGATATACGCGTTGACATTGATTATTGACTAG
TTATTAATAGTAATCAATTACGGGGTCATTAGTTCATAGCCCATATATGGAGTTCCGCGTTACATAACTT
ACGGTAAATGGCCCGCCTGGCTGACCGCCCAACGACCCCCGCCCATTGACGTCAATAATGACGTATGTTC
CCATAGTAACGCCAATAGGGACTTTCCATTGACGTCAATGGGTGGAGTATTTACGGTAAACTGCCCACTT
GGCAGTACATCAAGTGTATCATATGCCAAGTACGCCCCCTATTGACGTCAATGACGGTAAATGGCCCGCC
TGGCATTATGCCCAGTACATGACCTTATGGGACTTTCCTACTTGGCAGTACATCTACGTATTAGTCATCG
CTATTACCATGGTGATGCGGTTTTGGCAGTACATCAATGGGCGTGGATAGCGGTTTGACTCACGGGGATT
TCCAAGTCTCCACCCCATTGACGTCAATGGGAGTTTGTTTTGGCACCAAAATCAACGGGACTTTCCAAAA
TGTCGTAACAACTCCGCCCCATTGACGCAAATGGGCGGTAGGCGTGTACGGTGGGAGGTCTATATAAGCA
GCGCGTTTTGCCTGTACTGGGTCTCTCTGGTTAGACCAGATCTGAGCCTGGGAGCTCTCTGGCTAACTAG
GGAACCCACTGCTTAAGCCTCAATAAAGCTTGCCTTGAGTGCTTCAAGTAGTGTGTGCCCGTCTGTTGTG
TGACTCTGGTAACTAGAGATCCCTCAGACCCTTTTAGTCAGTGTGGAAAATCTCTAGCAGTGGCGCCCGA
ACAGGGACTTGAAAGCGAAAGGGAAACCAGAGGAGCTCTCTCGACGCAGGACTCGGCTTGCTGAAGCGCG
CACGGCAAGAGGCGAGGGGCGGCGACTGGTGAGTACGCCAAAAATTTTGACTAGCGGAGGCTAGAAGGAG
AGAGATGGGTGCGAGAGCGTCAGTATTAAGCGGGGGAGAATTAGATCGCGATGGGAAAAAATTCGGTTAA
GGCCAGGGGGAAAGAAAAAATATAAATTAAAACATATAGTATGGGCAAGCAGGGAGCTAGAACGATTCGC
AGTTAATCCTGGCCTGTTAGAAACATCAGAAGGCTGTAGACAAATACTGGGACAGCTACAACCATCCCTT
CAGACAGGATCAGAAGAACTTAGATCATTATATAATACAGTAGCAACCCTCTATTGTGTGCATCAAAGGA
TAGAGATAAAAGACACCAAGGAAGCTTTAGACAAGATAGAGGAAGAGCAAAACAAAAGTAAGACCACCGC
ACAGCAAGCGGCCGCTGATCTTCAGACCTGGAGGAGGAGATATGAGGGACAATTGGAGAAGTGAATTATA
TAAATATAAAGTAGTAAAAATTGAACCATTAGGAGTAGCACCCACCAAGGCAAAGAGAAGAGTGGTGCAG
AGAGAAAAAAGAGCAGTGGGAATAGGAGCTTTGTTCCTTGGGTTCTTGGGAGCAGCAGGAAGCACTATGG
GCGCAGCGTCAATGACGCTGACGGTACAGGCCAGACAATTATTGTCTGGTATAGTGCAGCAGCAGAACAA
TTTGCTGAGGGCTATTGAGGCGCAACAGCATCTGTTGCAACTCACAGTCTGGGGCATCAAGCAGCTCCAG
GCAAGAATCCTGGCTGTGGAAAGATACCTAAAGGATCAACAGCTCCTGGGGATTTGGGGTTGCTCTGGAA
AACTCATTTGCACCACTGCTGTGCCTTGGAATGCTAGTTGGAGTAATAAATCTCTGGAACAGATTTGGAA
TCACACGACCTGGATGGAGTGGGACAGAGAAATTAACAATTACACAAGCTTAATACACTCCTTAATTGAA
GAATCGCAAAACCAGCAAGAAAAGAATGAACAAGAATTATTGGAATTAGATAAATGGGCAAGTTTGTGGA
ATTGGTTTAACATAACAAATTGGCTGTGGTATATAAAATTATTCATAATGATAGTAGGAGGCTTGGTAGG
TTTAAGAATAGTTTTTGCTGTACTTTCTATAGTGAATAGAGTTAGGCAGGGATATTCACCATTATCGTTT
CAGACCCACCTCCCAACCCCGAGGGGACCCGACAGGCCCGAAGGAATAGAAGAAGAAGGTGGAGAGAGAG
ACAGAGACAGATCCATTCGATTAGTGAACGGATCAACTTTTAAAAGAAAAGGGGGGATTGGGGGGTACAG
TGCAGGGGAAAGAATAGTAGACATAATAGCAACAGACATACAAACTAAAGAATTACAAAAACAAATTACA
AAAATTCAAAATTTTATCGTTGGCTCGACCCGGGTACCGAGCTCGACTTTCACTTTTCTC
